>Addgene plasmid #98397 | pBabe NEO mRFP1 | addgene full sequence | sequence record 193994 | Addgene NGS Result
GTGCCACCTGCAGCCTGAATATGGGCCAAACAGGATATCTGTGGTAAGCAGTTCCTGCCCCGGCTCAGGG
CCAAGAACAGATGGAACAGCTGAATATGGGCCAAACAGGATATCTGTGGTAAGCAGTTCCTGCCCCGGCT
CAGGGCCAAGAACAGATGGTCCCCAGATGCGGTCCAGCCCTCAGCAGTTTCTAGAGAACCATCAGATGTT
TCCAGGGTGCCCCAAGGACCTGAAATGACCCTGTGCCTTATTTGAACTAACCAATCAGTTCGCTTCTCGC
TTCTGTTCGCGCGCTTCTGCTCCCCGAGCTCAATAAAAGAGCCCACAACCCCTCACTCGGGGCGCCAGTC
CTCCGATTGACTGAGTCGCCCGGGTACCCGTGTATCCAATAAACCCTCTTGCAGTTGCATCCGACTTGTG
GTCTCGCTGTTCCTTGGGAGGGTCTCCTCTGAGTGATTGACTACCCGTCAGCGGGGGTCTTTCATTTGGG
GGCTCGTCCGGGATCGGGAGACCCCTGCCCAGGGACCACCGACCCACCACCGGGAGGCAAGCTGGCCAGC
AACTTATCTGTGTCTGTCCGATTGTCTAGTGTCTATGACTGATTTTATGCGCCTGCGTCGGTACTAGTTA
GCTAACTAGCTCTGTATCTGGCGGACCCGTGGTGGAACTGACGAGTTCTGAACACCCGGCCGCAACCCTG
GGAGACGTCCCAGGGACTTTGGGGGCCGTTTTTGTGGCCCGACCTGAGGAAGGGAGTCGATGTGGAATCC
GACCCCGTCAGGATATGTGGTTCTGGTAGGAGACGAGAACCTAAAACAGTTCCCGCCTCCGTCTGAATTT
TTGCTTTCGGTTTGGAACCGAAGCCGCGCGTCTTGTCTGCTGCAGCGCTGCAGCATCGTTCTGTGTTGTC
TCTGTCTGACTGTGTTTCTGTATTTGTCTGAAAATTAGGGCCAGACTGTTACCACTCCCTTAAGTTTGAC
CTTAGGTCACTGGAAAGATGTCGAGCGGATCGCTCACAACCAGTCGGTAGATGTCAAGAAGAGACGTTGG
GTTACCTTCTGCTCTGCAGAATGGCCAACCTTTAACGTCGGATGGCCGCGAGACGGCACCTTTAACCGAG
ACCTCATCACCCAGGTTAAGATCAAGGTCTTTTCACCTGGCCCGCATGGACACCCAGACCAGGTCCCCTA
CATCGTGACCTGGGAAGCCTTGGCTTTTGACCCCCCTCCCTGGGTCAAGCCCTTTGTACACCCTAAGCCT
CCGCCTCCTCTTCCTCCATCCGCCCCGTCTCTCCCCCTTGAACCTCCTCGTTCGACCCCGCCTCGATCCT
CCCTTTATCCAGCCCTCACTCCTTCTCTAGGCGCCGGCCGGATCTATGGCCTCCTCCGAGGACGTCATCA
AGGAGTTCATGCGCTTCAAGGTGCGCATGGAGGGCTCCGTGAACGGCCACGAGTTCGAGATCGAGGGCGA
GGGCGAGGGCCGCCCCTACGAGGGCACCCAGACCGCCAAGCTGAAGGTGACCAAGGGCGGCCCCCTGCCC
TTCGCCTGGGACATCCTGTCCCCTCAGTTCCAGTACGGCTCCAAGGCCTACGTGAAGCACCCCGCCGACA
TCCCCGACTACTTGAAGCTGTCCTTCCCCGAGGGCTTCAAGTGGGAGCGCGTGATGAACTTCGAGGACGG
CGGCGTGGTGACCGTGACCCAGGACTCCTCCCTGCAGGACGGCGAGTTCATCTACAAGGTGAAGCTGCGC
GGCACCAACTTCCCCTCCGACGGCCCCGTAATGCAGAAGAAGACCATGGGCTGGGAGGCCTCCACCGAGC
GGATGTACCCCGAGGACGGCGCCCTGAAGGGCGAGATCAAGATGAGGCTGAAGCTGAAGGACGGCGGCCA
CTACGACGCCGAGGTCAAGACCACCTACATGGCCAAGAAGCCCGTGCAGCTGCCCGGCGCCTACAAGACC
GACATCAAGCTGGACATCACCTCCCACAACGAGGACTACACCATCGTGGAACAGTACGAGCGCGCCGAGG
GCCGCCACTCCACCGGCGCCCTCGAGGGATCCCAGTGTGGTGGTACGTAGGAATTCGCCAGCACAGTGGT
CGACCCTGTGGAATGTGTGTCAGTTAGGGTGTGGAAAGTCCCCAGGCTCCCCAGCAGGCAGAAGTATGCA
AAGCATGCATCTCAATTAGTCAGCAACCAGGTGTGGAAAGTCCCCAGGCTCCCCAGCAGGCAGAAGTATG
CAAAGCATGCATCTCAATTAGTCAGCAACCATAGTCCCGCCCCTAACTCCGCCCATCCCGCCCCTAACTC
CGCCCAGTTCCGCCCATTCTCCGCCCCATGGCTGACTAATTTTTTTTATTTATGCAGAGGCCGAGGCCGC
CTCGGCCTCTGAGCTATTCCAGAAGTAGTGAGGAGGCTTTTTTGGAGGCCTAGGCTTTTGCAAAAAGCTT
CACGCTGCCGCAAGCACTCAGGGCGCAAGGGCTGCTAAAGGAAGCGGAACACGTAGAAAGCCAGTCCGCA
GAAACGGTGCTGACCCCGGATGAATGTCAGCTACTGGGCTATCTGGACAAGGGAAAACGCAAGCGCAAAG
AGAAAGCAGGTAGCTTGCAGTGGGCTTACATGGCGATAGCTAGACTGGGCGGTTTTATGGACAGCAAGCG
AACCGGAATTGCCAGCTGGGGCGCCCTCTGGTAAGGTTGGGAAGCCCTGCAAAGTAAACTGGATGGCTTT
CTTGCCGCCAAGGATCTGATGGCGCAGGGGATCAAGATCTGATCAAGAGACAGGATGAGGATCGTTTCGC
ATGATTGAACAAGATGGATTGCACGCAGGTTCTCCGGCCGCTTGGGTGGAGAGGCTATTCGGCTATGACT
GGGCACAACAGACAATCGGCTGCTCTGATGCCGCCGTGTTCCGGCTGTCAGCGCAGGGGCGCCCGGTTCT
TTTTGTCAAGACCGACCTGTCCGGTGCCCTGAATGAACTGCAGGACGAGGCAGCGCGGCTATCGTGGCTG
GCCACGACGGGCGTTCCTTGCGCAGCTGTGCTCGACGTTGTCACTGAAGCGGGAAGGGACTGGCTGCTAT
TGGGCGAAGTGCCGGGGCAGGATCTCCTGTCATCTCACCTTGCTCCTGCCGAGAAAGTATCCATCATGGC
TGATGCAATGCGGCGGCTGCATACGCTTGATCCGGCTACCTGCCCATTCGACCACCAAGCGAAACATCGC
ATCGAGCGAGCACGTACTCGGATGGAAGCCGGTCTTGTCGATCAGGATGATCTGGACGAAGAGCATCAGG
GGCTCGCGCCAGCCGAACTGTTCGCCAGGCTCAAGGCGCGCATGCCCGACGGCGAGGATCTCGTCGTGAC
CCATGGCGATGCCTGCTTGCCGAATATCATGGTGGAAAATGGCCGCTTTTCTGGATTCATCGACTGTGGC
CGGCTGGGTGTGGCGGACCGCTATCAGGACATAGCGTTGGCTACCCGTGATATTGCTGAAGAGCTTGGCG
GCGAATGGGCTGACCGCTTCCTCGTGCTTTACGGTATCGCCGCTCCCGATTCGCAGCGCATCGCCTTCTA
TCGCCTTCTTGACGAGTTCTTCTGAGCGGGACTCTGGGGTTCGCATCGATGCATCGATGCGGCGGGTGTG
GTGGTTACGCGTAATCTGCTGCTTGCAAACAAAAAAACCACCGCTACCAGCGGTGGTTTGTTTGCCGGAT
CAAGAGCTACCAACTCTTTTTCCGAAGGTAACTGGCTTCAGCAGAGCGCAGATACCAAATACTGTTCTTC
TAGTGTAGCCGTAGTTAGGCCACCACTTCAAGAACTCTGTAGCACCGCCTACATACCTCGCTCTGCTAAT
CCTGTTACCAGTGGCTGCTGCCAGTGGCGATAAGTCGTGTCTTACCGGGTTGGACTCAAGACGATAGTTA
CCGGATAAGGCGCAGCGGTCGGGCTGAACGGGGGGTTCGTGCACACAGCCCAGCTTGGAGCGAACGACCT
ACACCGAACTGAGATACCTACAGCGTGAGCTATGAGAAAGCGCCACGCTTCCCGAAGGGAGAAAGGCGGA
CAGGTATCCGGTAAGCGGCAGGGTCGGAACAGGAGAGCGCACGAGGGAGCTTCCAGGGGGAAACGCCTGG
TATCTTTATAGTCCTGTCGGGTTTCGCCACCTCTGACTTGAGCGTCGATTTTTGTGATGCTCGTCAGGGG
GGCGGAGCCTATGGAAAAACGCCAGCAACGCATCGATAAAATAAAAGATTTTATTTAGTCTCCAGAAAAA
GGGGGGAATGAAAGACCCCACCTGTAGGTTTGGCAAGCTAGCTTAAGTAACGCCATTTTGCAAGGCATGG
AAAAATACATAACTGAGAATAGAGAAGTTCAGATCAAGGTCAGGAACAGATGGAACAGCTGAATATGGGC
CAAACAGGATATCTGTGGTAAGCAGTTCCTGCCCCGGCTCAGGGCCAAGAACAGATGGAACAGCTGAATA
TGGGCCAAACAGGATATCTGTGGTAAGCAGTTCCTGCCCCGGCTCAGGGCCAAGAACAGATGGTCCCCAG
ATGCGGTCCAGCCCTCAGCAGTTTCTAGAGAACCATCAGATGTTTCCAGGGTGCCCCAAGGACCTGAAAT
GACCCTGTGCCTTATTTGAACTAACCAATCAGTTCGCTTCTCGCTTCTGTTCGCGCGCTTCTGCTCCCCG
AGCTCAATAAAAGAGCCCACAACCCCTCACTCGGGGCGCCAGTCCTCCGATTGACTGAGTCGCCCGGGTA
CCCGTGTATCCAATAAACCCTCTTGCAGTTGCATCCGACTTGTGGTCTCGCTGTTCCTTGGGAGGGTCTC
CTCTGAGTGATTGACTACCCGTCAGCGGGGGTCTTTCACATGCAGCATGTATCAAAATTAATTTGGTTTT
TTTTCTTAAGTATTTACATTAAATGGCCATAGTGCGGCCGCAAATCAATCTAAAGTATATATGAGTAAAC
TTGGTCTGACAGTTACCAATGCTTAATCAGTGAGGCACCTATCTCAGCGATCTGTCTATTTCGTTCATCC
ATAGTTGCCTGACTCCCCGTCGTGTAGATAACTACGATACGGGAGGGCTTACCATCTGGCCCCAGTGCTG
CAATGATACCGCGAGACCCACGCTCACCGGCTCCAGATTTATCAGCAATAAACCAGCCAGCCGGAAGGGC
CGAGCGCAGAAGTGGTCCTGCAACTTTATCCGCCTCCATCCAGTCTATTAATTGTTGCCGGGAAGCTAGA
GTAAGTAGTTCGCCAGTTAATAGTTTGCGCAACGTTGTTGCCATTGCTACAGGCATCGTGGTGTCACGCT
CGTCGTTTGGTATGGCTTCATTCAGCTCCGGTTCCCAACGATCAAGGCGAGTTACATGATCCCCCATGTT
GTGCAAAAAAGCGGTTAGCTCCTTCGGTCCTCCGATCGTTGTCAGAAGTAAGTTGGCCGCAGTGTTATCA
CTCATGGTTATGGCAGCACTGCATAATTCTCTTACTGTCATGCCATCCGTAAGATGCTTTTCTGTGACTG
GTGAGTACTCAACCAAGTCATTCTGAGAATAGTGTATGCGGCGACCGAGTTGCTCTTGCCCGGCGTCAAT
ACGGGATAATACCGCGCCACATAGCAGAACTTTAAAAGTGCTCATCATTGGAAAACGTTCTTCGGGGCGA
AAACTCTCAAGGATCTTACCGCTGTTGAGATCCAGTTCGATGTAACCCACTCGTGCACCCAACTGATCTT
CAGCATCTTTTACTTTCACCAGCGTTTCTGGGTGAGCAAAAACAGGAAGGCAAAATGCCGCAAAAAAGGG
AATAAGGGCGACACGGAAATGTTGAATACTCATACTCTTCCTTTTTCAATATTATTGAAGCATTTATCAG
GGTTATTGTCTCATGAGCGGATACATATTTGAATGTATTTAGAAAAATAAACAAATAGGGGTTCCGCGCA
CATTTCCCCGAAAA
Features (pLannotate 1.2.2; 13 found; start..end, strand, type, name):
     15..484     +  LTR            LTR: long terminal repeat from Moloney murine leukemia virus
    608..882     +  misc_feature   MESV Ψ (fragment): packaging signal of murine embryonic stem cell virus
    949..1365    +  CDS            gag (truncated): truncated Moloney murine leukemia virus (MMLV) gag gene lacking the start codon
   1376..2050    +  CDS            mRFP1: mRFP1 is a basic (constitutively fluorescent) red fluorescent protein published in 2002, derived from Discosoma sp.. It is reported to be a somewhat slowly-maturing monomer with low acid sensitivity.
   2115..2444    +  promoter       SV40 promoter: SV40 enhancer and early promoter
   2446..2769    +  CDS            tnpA (fragment): TN5P_ECOLX - Also known as tnp. Experimental evidence at protein level: Swiss-Prot protein existence level 1. Mediates transposition of transposon Tn5 by a 'cut and paste' mechanism. First, the monomeric transposase binds the 19 bp inverted DNA repeats flanking the transposon. Then, dimerization of the DNA- bound transposase creates a synaptic DNA complex. After nicking of the first DNA strand, excision of the transposon proceeds through a series of intermediates. The transposase then mediates the insertion of the transposon at a new site by strand transfer. The activity of the wild- type tran
   2801..3592    +  CDS            neo: KKA2_KLEPN - Also known as kan, nptII. Experimental evidence at protein level: Swiss-Prot protein existence level 1. Resistance to kanamycin, neomycin, paromomycin, ribostamycin, butirosin and gentamicin B. From Klebsiella pneumoniae.
   3629..3651    +  rep_origin     f1 ori (fragment): f1 bacteriophage origin of replication; arrow indicates direction of (+) strand synthesis
   3648..4217    +  rep_origin     ori: high-copy-number ColE1/pMB1/pBR322/pUC origin of replication
   4277..4398    +  LTR            3' LTR (ΔU3) (fragment): self-inactivating 3' long terminal repeat (LTR) from Moloney murine leukemia virus
   4399..4868    +  LTR            LTR: long terminal repeat from Moloney murine leukemia virus
   4983..5843    -  CDS            AmpR: β-lactamase; bla; confers resistance to ampicillin, carbenicillin, and related antibiotics
   5844..5948    -  promoter       AmpR promoter: bla
