[The description below was written by a language model from this plasmid's Addgene catalogue record and pLannotate feature annotations shown in this document.]
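Description:
pBabe NEO mRFP1 is a Moloney murine leukemia virus-based retroviral vector built on the pBABE-neo backbone for constitutive expression of the monomeric red fluorescent protein mRFP1 in mammalian cells. In bacteria it is maintained through a high-copy ColE1/pUC-type origin and selected with ampicillin via the β-lactamase gene and its own promoter. The catalogue lists a total size of about 6.06 kb, while the sequenced record behind the feature table is slightly shorter at 5,964 nt.

The proviral region begins with a 5′ LTR, followed by a packaging signal and a truncated gag segment lacking its start codon, which in this vector family extends the packaging region and improves encapsidation of the genomic RNA. The mRFP1 coding sequence, an insert of roughly 680 bp derived from a Discosoma red fluorescent protein and cloned between BglII and BamHI sites, sits immediately downstream. No separate promoter is annotated in front of it, so it is presumably transcribed from the 5′ LTR, as is standard for pBABE vectors. An internal SV40 enhancer/early promoter then drives the neomycin phosphotransferase gene, allowing G418 selection of transduced cells. The short Tn5 transposase fragment annotated between the two is probably residual sequence carried over with the neo cassette. A 3′ LTR closes the provirus. The plasmid origin is annotated between neo and the 3′ LTR, an arrangement the record does not explain.

The backbone modification note refers to an XhoI site added behind a "Venus" sequence, yet no Venus feature is annotated, and the record does not resolve this discrepancy. The construct is suited to producing retrovirus in packaging cells to generate stably red-labelled, G418-resistant cell populations.
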