Addgene plasmid #98397: pBabe NEO mRFP1
Purpose: Retroviral vector for constitutive mRFP1 expression
Depositing lab: Kevin Janes. Depositing organization: University of Virginia. Publication: Tumor-Suppressor Inactivation of GDF11 Occurs by Precursor Sequestration in Triple-Negative Breast Cancer. Bajikar SS, Wang CC, Borten MA, Pereira EJ, Atkins KA, Janes KA. Dev Cell. 2017 Nov 20;43(4):418-435.e13. doi: 10.1016/j.devcel.2017.10.027. PubMed 29161592.
Backbone
  Vector backbone: pBABE-neo
  Backbone manufacturer: Addgene #1767
  Total vector size (bp): 6059
  Modifications to backbone: XhoI site added immediately behind Venus sequence
  Vector type: Mammalian Expression, Retroviral
  Selectable markers: Neomycin (select with G418)
Growth in bacteria
  Bacterial resistance: Ampicillin, 100 μg/mL
  Growth temperature: 37°C
  Growth strain: NEB Stable
  Copy number: High Copy
Gene/Insert
  Gene/Insert name: mRFP1
  Insert size (bp): 681
  Cloning method: Restriction Enzyme; 5′ cloning site BglII (unknown if destroyed); 3′ cloning site BamHI (not destroyed)
  Sequencing primers: 5′ pBABE 5'; 3′ pBABE 3'
Resource information
  A portion of this plasmid was derived from a plasmid made by: Cloned from pRSET-mRFP (http://www.pnas.org/content/99/12/7877.full)
Terms and licenses: Academic/Nonprofit Terms; Industry Terms: Not Available to Industry
Depositor comments: Retroviral vector for mRFP1 expression
How to cite: pBabe NEO mRFP1 was a gift from Kevin Janes (Addgene plasmid # 98397 ; http://n2t.net/addgene:98397 ; RRID:Addgene_98397)
