>Addgene plasmid #98397 | pBabe NEO mRFP1 | depositor partial sequence | sequence record 180730 | mRFP1
ATGGCCTCCTCCGAGGACGTCATCAAGGAGTTCATGCGCTTCAAGGTGCGCATGGAGGGCTCCGTGAACG
GCCACGAGTTCGAGATCGAGGGCGAGGGCGAGGGCCGCCCCTACGAGGGCACCCAGACCGCCAAGCTGAA
GGTGACCAAGGGCGGCCCCCTGCCCTTCGCCTGGGACATCCTGTCCCCTCAGTTCCAGTACGGCTCCAAG
GCCTACGTGAAGCACCCCGCCGACATCCCCGACTACTTGAAGCTGTCCTTCCCCGAGGGCTTCAAGTGGG
AGCGCGTGATGAACTTCGAGGACGGCGGCGTGGTGACCGTGACCCAGGACTCCTCCCTGCAGGACGGCGA
GTTCATCTACAAGGTGAAGCTGCGCGGCACCAACTTCCCCTCCGACGGCCCCGTAATGCAGAAGAAGACC
ATGGGCTGGGAGGCCTCCACCGAGCGGATGTACCCCGAGGACGGCGCCCTGAAGGGCGAGATCAAGATGA
GGCTGAAGCTGAAGGACGGCGGCCACTACGACGCCGAGGTCAAGACCACCTACATGGCCAAGAAGCCCGT
GCAGCTGCCCGGCGCCTACAAGACCGACATCAAGCTGGACATCACCTCCCACAACGAGGACTACACCATC
GTGGAACAGTACGAGCGCGCCGAGGGCCGCCACTCCACCGGCGCC
